>Addgene plasmid #57380 | mEos2-FYN2-N-10 | addgene full sequence | sequence record 198674 | Addgene NGS Result
CGTTACATAACTTACGGTAAATGGCCCGCCTGGCTGACCGCCCAACGACCCCCGCCCATTGACGTCAATA
ATGACGTATGTTCCCATAGTAACGCCAATAGGGACTTTCCATTGACGTCAATGGGTGGAGTATTTACGGT
AAACTGCCCACTTGGCAGTACATCAAGTGTATCATATGCCAAGTACGCCCCCTATTGACGTCAATGACGG
TAAATGGCCCGCCTGGCATTATGCCCAGTACATGACCTTATGGGACTTTCCTACTTGGCAGTACATCTAC
GTATTAGTCATCGCTATTACCATGGTGATGCGGTTTTGGCAGTACATCAATGGGCGTGGATAGCGGTTTG
ACTCACGGGGATTTCCAAGTCTCCACCCCATTGACGTCAATGGGAGTTTGTTTTGGCACCAAAATCAACG
GGACTTTCCAAAATGTCGTAACAACTCCGCCCCATTGACGCAAATGGGCGGTAGGCGTGTACGGTGGGAG
GTCTATATAAGCAGAGCTGGTTTAGTGAACCGTCAGATCCGCTAGCGCCACCATGGGCTGTGTGCAATGT
AAGGATAAAGAAGCAACAAAACTGACGGAGGAGAGGGACGGCAGCCTGAACCAGAGCTCTGGGTACCGCT
ATGGCACAGACCCCACCCCTCAGCACTACCCCAGCTTCGGTGTGACCTCCATCCCCAACTACAACAACTT
CCACGCAGCCGGGGGCCAAGGACTCACCGTCTTTGGAGGTGTGAACTCTTCGTCTCATACGGGGACCTTG
CGTACGAGAGGAGGAACAGGAGTGACACTCTTTGTGGCCCTTTATGACTATGAAGCACGGACAGAAGATG
ACCTGAGTTTTCACAAAGGAGAAAAATTTCAAATATTGAACAGCTCGGAAGGAGATTGGTGGGAAGCCCG
CTCCTTGACAACTGGAGAGACAGGTTACATTCCCAGCAATTATGTGGCTCCAGTTGACTCTATCCAGGCA
GAAGAGTGGTACTTTGGAAAACTTGGCCGAAAAGATGCTGAGCGACAGCTATTGTCCTTTGGAAACCCAA
GAGGTACCTTTCTTATCCGCGAGAGTGAAACCACCAAAGGTGCCTATTCACTTTCTATCCGTGATTGGGA
TGATATGAAAGGAGACCATGTCAAACATTATAAAATTCGCAAACTTGACAATGGTGGATACTACATTACC
ACCCGGGCCCAGTTTGAAACACTTCAGCAGCTTGTACAACATTACTCAGAGAGAGCTGCAGGTCTCTGCT
GCCGCCTAGTAGTTCCCTGTCACAAAGGGATGCCAAGGCTTACCGATCTGTCTGTCAAAACCAAAGAT
[807 nt withheld, positions 1329-2135]
CAACCTGGTGAAAACCTGGCATCCAGCGGGGATCCACCGGTCGCCACCATGAGTGCGATTAAGCCAGACA
TGAAGATCAAACTCCGTATGGAAGGCAACGTAAACGGGCACCACTTTGTGATCGACGGAGATGGTACAGG
CAAGCCTTTTGAGGGAAAACAGAGTATGGATCTTGAAGTCAAAGAGGGCGGACCTCTGCCTTTTGCCTTT
GATATCCTGACCACTGCATTCCATTACGGCAACAGGGTATTCGCCAAATATCCAGACAACATACAAGACT
ATTTTAAGCAGTCGTTTCCTAAGGGGTATTCGTGGGAACGAAGCTTGACTTTCGAAGACGGGGGCATTTG
CATTGCCAGAAACGACATAACAATGGAAGGGGACACTTTCTATAATAAAGTTCGATTTTATGGTACCAAC
TTTCCCGCCAATGGTCCAGTTATGCAGAAGAAGACGCTGAAATGGGAGCCCTCCACTGAGAAAATGTATG
TGCGTGATGGAGTGCTGACGGGTGATATTCATATGGCTTTGTTGCTTGAAGGAAATGCCCATTACCGATG
TGACTTCAGAACTACTTACAAAGCTAAGGAGAAGGGTGTCAAGTTACCAGGCTACCACTTTGTGGACCAC
TGCATTGAGATTTTAAGCCATGACAAAGATTACAACAAGGTTAAGCTGTATGAGCATGCTGTTGCTCATT
CTGGATTGCCTGACAATGCCAGACGATAAGCGGCCGCGACTCTAGATCATAATCAGCCATACCACATTTG
TAGAGGTTTTACTTGCTTTAAAAAACCTCCCACACCTCCCCCTGAACCTGAAACATAAAATGAATGCAAT
TGTTGTTGTTAACTTGTTTATTGCAGCTTATAATGGTTACAAATAAAGCAATAGCATCACAAATTTCACA
AATAAAGCATTTTTTTCACTGCATTCTAGTTGTGGTTTGTCCAAACTCATCAATGTATCTTAAGGCGTAA
ATTGTAAGCGTTAATATTTTGTTAAAATTCGCGTTAAATTTTTGTTAAATCAGCTCATTTTTTAACCAAT
AGGCCGAAATCGGCAAAATCCCTTATAAATCAAAAGAATAGACCGAGATAGGGT
[37 nt withheld, positions 3240-3276]
AAAGAACGTGGACTCCAACGTCAAAGG
[49 nt withheld, positions 3304-3352]
T
[91 nt withheld, positions 3354-3444]
G
[124 nt withheld, positions 3446-3569]
CAGGTGGCACTTTTCGGGGAAATGTGCGCGGAACCCCTATTTGTTTATTTTTCTAAATACATTCAAATAT
GTATCCGCTCATGAGACAATAACCCTGATAAATGCTTCAATAATATTGAAAAAGGAAGAGTCCTGAGGCG
GAAAGAACCAGCTGTGGAATGTGTGTCAGTTAGGGTGTGGAAAGTCCCCAGGCTCCCCAGCAGGCAGAAG
TATGCAAAGCATGCATCTCAATTAGTCAGCAACCAGGTGTGGAAAGTCCCCAGGCTCCCCAGCAGGCAGA
AGTATGCAAAGCATGCATCTCAATTAGTCAGCAACCATAGTCCCGCCCCTAACTCCGCCCATCCCGCCCC
TAACTCCGCCCAGTTCCGCCCATTCTCCGCCCCATGGCTGACTAATTTTTTTTATTTATGCAGAGGCCGA
GGCCGCCTCGGCCTCTGAGCTATTCCAGAAGTAGTGAGGAGGCTTTTTTGGAGGCCTAGGCTTTTGCAAA
GATCGATCAAGAGACAGGATGAGGATCGTTTCGCATGATTGAACAAGATGGATTGCACGCAGGTTCTCCG
GCCGCTTGGGTGGAGAGGCTATTCGGCTATGACTGGGCACAACAGACAATCGGCTGCTCTGATGCCGCCG
TGTTCCGGCTGTCAGCGCAGGGGCGCCCGGTTCTTTTTGTCAAGACCGACCTGTCCGGTGCCCTGAATGA
ACTGCAAGACGAGGCAGCGCGGCTATCGTGGCTGGCCACGACGGGCGTTCCTTGCGCAGCTGTGCTCGAC
GTTGTCACTGAAGCGGGAAGGGACTGGCTGCTATTGGGCGAAGTGCCGGGGCAGGATCTCCTGTCATCTC
ACCTTGCTCCTGCCGAGAAAGTATCCATCATGGCTGATGCAATGCGGCGGCTGCATACGCTTGATCCGGC
TACCTGCCCATTCGACCACCAAGCGAAACATCGCATCGAGCGAGCACGTACTCGGATGGAAGCCGGTCTT
GTCGATCAGGATGATCTGGACGAAGAGCATCAGGGGCTCGCGCCAGCCGAACTGTTCGCCAGGCTCAAGG
CGAGCATGCCCGACGGCGAGGATCTCGTCGTGACCCATGGCGATGCCTGCTTGCCGAATATCATGGTGGA
AAATGGCCGCTTTTCTGGATTCATCGACTGTGGCCGGCTGGGTGTGGCGGACCGCTATCAGGACATAGCG
TTGGCTACCCGTGATATTGCTGAAGAGCTTGGCGGCGAATGGGCTGACCGCTTCCTCGTGCTTTACGGTA
TCGCCGCTCCCGATTCGCAGCGCATCGCCTTCTATCGCCTTCTTGACGAGTTCTTCTGAGCGGGACTCTG
GGGTTCGAAATGACCGACCAAGCGACGCCCAACCTGCCATCACGAGATTTCGATTCCACCGCCGCCTTCT
ATGAAAGGTTGGGCTTCGGAATCGTTTTCCGGGACGCCGGCTGGATGATCCTCCAGCGCGGGGATCTCAT
GCTGGAGTTCTTCGCCCACCCTAGGGGGAGGCTAACTGAAACACGGAAGGAGACAATACCGGAAGGAACC
CGCGCTATGACGGCAATAAAAAGACAGAATAAAACGCACGGTGTTGGGTCGTTTGTTCATAAACGCGGGG
TTCGGTCCCAGGGCTGGCACTCTGTCGATACCCCACCGAGACCCCATTGGGGCCAATACGCCCGCGTTTC
TTCCTTTTCCCCACCCCACCCCCCAAGTTCGGGTGAAGGCCCAGGGCTCGCAGCCAACGTCGGGGCGGCA
GGCCCTGCCATAGCCTCAGGTTACTCATATATACTTTAGATTGATTTAAAACTTCATTTTTAATTTAAAA
GGATCTAGGTGAAGATCCTTTTTGATAATCTCATGACCAAAATCCCTTAACGTGAGTTTTCGTTCCACTG
AGCGTCAGACCCCGTAGAAAAGATCAAAGGATCTTCTTGAGATCCTTTTTTTCTGCGCGTAATCTGCTGC
TTGCAAACAAAAAAACCACCGCTACCAGCGGTGGTTTGTTTGCCGGATCAAGAGCTACCAACTCTTTTTC
CGAAGGTAACTGGCTTCAGCAGAGCGCAGATACCAAATACTGTTCTTCTAGTGTAGCCGTAGTTAGGCCA
CCACTTCAAGAACTCTGTAGCACCGCCTACATACCTCGCTCTGCTAATCCTGTTACCAGTGGCTGCTGCC
AGTGGCGATAAGTCGTGTCTTACCGGGTTGGACTCAAGACGATAGTTACCGGATAAGGCGCAGCGGTCGG
GCTGAACGGGGGGTTCGTGCACACAGCCCAGCTTGGAGCGAACGACCTACACCGAACTGAGATACCTACA
GCGTGAGCTATGAGAAAGCGCCACGCTTCCCGAAGGGAGAAAGGCGGACAGGTATCCGGTAAGCGGCAGG
GTCGGAACAGGAGAGCGCACGAGGGAGCTTCCAGGGGGAAACGCCTGGTATCTTTATAGTCCTGTCGGGT
TTCGCCACCTCTGACTTGAGCGTCGATTTTTGTGATGCTCGTCAGGGGGGCGGAGCCTATGGAAAAACGC
CAGCAACGCGGCCTTTTTACGGTTCCTGGCCTTTTGCTGGCCTTTTGCTCACATGTTCTTTCCTGCGTTA
TCCCCTGATTCTGTGGATAACCGTATTACCGCCATGCATTAGTTATTAATAGTAATCAATTACGGGGTCA
TTAGTTCATAGCCCATATATGGAGTTCCG
Features (pLannotate 1.2.2; 15 found; start..end, strand, type, name):
      1..304     +  enhancer       CMV enhancer: human cytomegalovirus immediate early enhancer
    305..508     +  promoter       CMV promoter: human cytomegalovirus (CMV) immediate early promoter
    543..2153    +  CDS            FYN (sequence partly withheld): FYN_HUMAN - Experimental evidence at protein level: Swiss-Prot protein existence level 1. Non-receptor tyrosine-protein kinase that plays a role in many biological processes including regulation of cell growth and survival, cell adhesion, integrin-mediated signaling, cytoskeletal remodeling, cell motility, immune response and axon guidance. Inactive FYN is phosphorylated on its C-terminal tail within the catalytic domain. Following activation by PKA, the protein subsequently associates with PTK2/FAK1, allowing PTK2/FAK1 phosphorylation, activation and targeting to focal adhesions. Involved in
   2184..2864    +  CDS            mEos2: monomeric variant of green-to-red photoswitchable fluorescent protein EosFP (McKinney et al., 2009)
   2880..2963    +  CDS            large T antigen (fragment): large T antigen from SV40 (simian virus 40)
   2986..3107    +  polyA_signal   SV40 poly(A) signal: SV40 polyadenylation signal
   3141..3569    -  rep_origin     f1 ori (sequence partly withheld): f1 bacteriophage origin of replication; arrow indicates direction of (+) strand synthesis
   3596..3700    +  promoter       AmpR promoter: bla
   3702..4059    +  promoter       SV40 promoter: SV40 enhancer and early promoter
   4094..4888    +  CDS            NeoR/KanR: aminoglycoside phosphotransferase from Tn5; aph(3')-II (or nptII); confers resistance to neomycin, kanamycin, and G418 (Geneticin®)
   4909..5061    +  CDS            ble (fragment): BLE_KLEPN - Experimental evidence at protein level: Swiss-Prot protein existence level 1. Binding protein with a strong affinity to the bleomycin family of antibiotics. Binds to CL990; an antimitotic-antibiotic compound. From Klebsiella pneumoniae.
   5120..5167    +  polyA_signal   HSV TK poly(A) signal: herpes simplex virus thymidine kinase polyadenylation signal (Cole and Stacy, 1985)
   5258..5274    -  polyA_signal   bGH poly(A) signal (fragment): bovine growth hormone polyadenylation signal
   5496..6084    +  rep_origin     ori: high-copy-number ColE1/pMB1/pBR322/pUC origin of replication
   6199..6258    +  enhancer       CMV enhancer (fragment): human cytomegalovirus immediate early enhancer
