[The description below was written by a language model from this plasmid's Addgene catalogue record and pLannotate feature annotations shown in this document.]
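Description:
mEos2-FYN2-N-10 is a mammalian expression plasmid built on the mEos2-N1 backbone, an N1-style fusion vector in which the gene of interest sits upstream of the fluorescent protein. It carries the human FYN coding sequence, encoding a membrane-associated non-receptor tyrosine kinase of the Src family, placed directly downstream of the human cytomegalovirus immediate-early enhancer and promoter. FYN is followed, after a short linker-sized gap, by mEos2, so the fluorescent protein is fused to the C terminus of the kinase and the N-terminal region of FYN remains free. Transcription of the fusion is terminated by an SV40 polyadenylation signal. The small large T antigen fragment annotated just before that signal is most likely part of the SV40-derived terminator region rather than a functional element.

The sequenced plasmid is about 6.3 kb. It is maintained in E. coli through a high-copy ColE1/pUC-type origin. A single Tn5 aminoglycoside phosphotransferase gene serves as a dual marker. It is driven by a bacterial (bla) promoter for kanamycin selection in bacteria, and by the SV40 enhancer/early promoter, with an HSV TK polyadenylation signal, for G418 selection in mammalian cells. An f1 origin is also present. The short ble and bGH poly(A) fragments in the annotation appear to be backbone remnants.

mEos2 is a monomeric green-to-red photoconvertible protein, with recorded excitation/emission of 505/516 nm in the green state and 569/581 nm in the red state. The stated purpose is as a localization marker for a membrane-associated kinase. This suits imaging of FYN distribution in live or fixed cells, and the photoconversion property lends itself to tracking or single-molecule localization approaches.
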