Addgene plasmid #57380: mEos2-FYN2-N-10
Purpose: Localization: Membrane Associated Kinase, Excitation: 505 / 569, Emission: 516 / 581
Depositing lab: Michael Davidson. Depositing organization: Florida State University, Tallahassee.
Backbone
  Vector backbone: mEos2-N1
  Backbone size w/o insert (bp): 4750
  Vector type: Mammalian Expression
  Selectable markers: Neomycin (select with G418)
Growth in bacteria
  Bacterial resistance: Kanamycin, 50 μg/mL
  Growth temperature: 37°C
  Growth strain: DH5alpha
  Copy number: High Copy
Gene/Insert
  Gene/Insert name: FYN2 (alt name: NM_002037.5)
  Species: H. sapiens (human)
  Entrez Gene: FYN (a.k.a. SLK, SYN, p59-FYN)
  Promoter: CMV
  Tag / fusion protein: mEos2 (C terminal on backbone)
  Cloning method: Unknown
  Sequencing primers: 5′ CMV-F; 3′ SV40pA-R
Terms and licenses: Academic/Nonprofit Terms; Industry Terms
Depositor comments: . Excitation = 505 / 569; Emission = 516 / 581
How to cite: mEos2-FYN2-N-10 was a gift from Michael Davidson (Addgene plasmid # 57380 ; http://n2t.net/addgene:57380 ; RRID:Addgene_57380)
