>Addgene plasmid #57380 | mEos2-FYN2-N-10 | depositor partial sequence | sequence record 88514 | insert sequence
CGTCAGATCCGCTAGCGCCACCATGGGCTGTGTGCAATGTAAGGATAAAGAAGCAACAAAACTGACGGAG
GAGAGGGACGGCAGCCTGAACCAGAGCTCTGGGTACCGCTATGGCACAGACCCCACCCCTCAGCACTACC
CCAGCTTCGGTGTGACCTCCATCCCCAACTACAACAACTTCCACGCAGCCGGGGGCCAAGGACTCACCGT
CTTTGGAGGTGTGAACTCTTCGTCTCATACGGGGACCTTGCGTACGAGAGGAGGAACAGGAGTGACACTC
TTTGTGGCCCTTTATGACTATGAAGCACGGACAGAAGATGACCTGAGTTTTCACAAAGGAGAAAAATTTC
AAATATTGAACAGCTCGGAAGGAGATTGGTGGGAAGCCCGCTCCTTGACAACTGGAGAGACAGGTTACAT
TCCCAGCAATTATGTGGCTCCAGTTGACTCTATCCAGGCAGAAGAGTGGTACTTTGGAAAACTTGGCCGA
AAAGATGCTGAGCGACAGCTATTGTCCTTTGGAAACCCAAGAGGTACCTTTCTTATCCGCGAGAGTGAAA
CCACCAAAGGTGCCTATTCACTTTCTATCCGTGATTGGGATGATATGAAAGGAGACCATGTCAAACATTA
TAAAATTCGCAAACTTGACAATGGTGGATACTACATTACCACCCGGGCCCAGTTTGAAACACTTCAGCAG
CTTGTACAACATTACTCAGAGAGAGCTGCAGGTCTCTGCTGCCGCCTAGTAGTTCCCTGTCACAAAGGGA
TGCCAAGGCTTACCGATCTGTCTGTCAAAACCAAAGAT
[807 nt withheld, positions 809-1615]
CAACCTGGTGAAAACCTGGCATCCAGCGGGGATCCACCGGTCGCCACCATGAGTGCGATTAAGCCAGACA
TGAAGATCAAACTCCGTATGGAAGGCAACGTAAACGGGCACCACTTTGTGATCGACGGAGATGGTACAGG
CAAGCCTTTTGAGGGAAAACAGAGTATGGATCTTGAAGTCAAAGAGGGCGGACCTCTGCCTTTTGCCTTT
GATATCCTGACCACTGCATTCCATTACGGCAACAGGGTATTCGCCAAATATCCAGACAACATACAAGACT
ATTTTAAGCAGTCGTTTCCTAAGGGGTATTCGTGGGAACGAAGCTTGACTTTCGAAGACGGGGGCATTTG
CATTGCCAGAAACGACATAACAATGGAAGGGGACACTTTCTATAATAAAGTTCGATTTTATGGTACCAAC
TTTCCCGCCAATGGTCCAGTTATGCAGAAGAAGACGCTGAAATGGGAGCCCTCCACTGAGAAAATGTATG
TGCGTGATGGAGTGCTGACGGGTGATATTCATATGGCTTTGTTGCTTGAAGGAAATGCCCATTACCGATG
TGACTTCAGAACTACTTACAAAGCTAAGGAGAAGGGTGTCAAGTTACCAGGCTACCACTTTGTGGACCAC
TGCATTGAGATTTTAAGCCATGACAAAGATTACAACAAGGTTAAGCTGTATGAGCATGCTGTTGCTCATT
CTGGATTGCCTGACAATGCCAGACGATAAGCGGCCGCGACTCTAGATCATAATCAGCCATACC
